>Addgene plasmid #72241 | pCORE-Kp53 | depositor full sequence | sequence record 136109 | pCORE-Kp53 sequence 6073 bps
GAACGCGGCCGCCAGCTGAAGCTTCGTACGCTGCAGGTCGACGGATCCCCGGGTTAATTAAGGCGCGCCA
GATCTGTTTAGCTTGCCTCGTCCCCGCCGGGTCACCCGGCCAGCGACATGGAGGCCCAGAATACCCTCCT
TGACAGTCTTGACGTGCGCAGCTCAGGGGCATGATGTGACTGTCGCCCGTACATTTAGCCCATACATCCC
CATGTATAATCATTTGCATCCATACATTTTGATGGCCGCACGGCGCGAAGCAAAAATTACGGCTCCTCGC
TGCAGACCTGCGAGCAGGGAAACGCTCCCCTCACAGACGCGTTGAATTGTCCCCACGCCGCGCCCCTGTA
GAGAAATATAAAAGGTTAGGATTTGCCACTGAGGTTCTTCTTTCATATACTTCCTTTTAAAATCTTGCTA
GGATACAGTTCTCACATCACATCCGAACATAAACAACCATGGGTAAGGAAAAGACTCACGTTTCGAGGCC
GCGATTAAATTCCAACATGGATGCTGATTTATATGGGTATAAATGGGCTCGCGATAATGTCGGGCAATCA
GGTGCGACAATCTATCGATTGTATGGGAAGCCCGATGCGCCAGAGTTGTTTCTGAAACATGGCAAAGGTA
GCGTTGCCAATGATGTTACAGATGAGATGGTCAGACTAAACTGGCTGACGGAATTTATGCCTCTTCCGAC
CATCAAGCATTTTATCCGTACTCCTGATGATGCATGGTTACTCACCACTGCGATCCCCGGCAAAACAGCA
TTCCAGGTATTAGAAGAATATCCTGATTCAGGTGAAAATATTGTTGATGCGCTGGCAGTGTTCCTGCGCC
GGTTGCATTCGATTCCTGTTTGTAATTGTCCTTTTAACAGCGATCGCGTATTTCGTCTCGCTCAGGCGCA
ATCACGAATGAATAACGGTTTGGTTGATGCGAGTGATTTTGATGACGAGCGTAATGGCTGGCCTGTTGAA
CAAGTCTGGAAAGAAATGCATAAGCTTTTGCCATTCTCACCGGATTCAGTCGTCACTCATGGTGATTTCT
CACTTGATAACCTTATTTTTGACGAGGGGAAATTAATAGGTTGTATTGATGTTGGACGAGTCGGAATCGC
AGACCGATACCAGGATCTTGCCATCCTATGGAACTGCCTCGGTGAGTTTTCTCCTTCATTACAGAAACGG
CTTTTTCAAAAATATGGTATTGATAATCCTGATATGAATAAATTGCAGTTTCATTTGATGCTCGATGAGT
TTTTCTAATCAGTACTGACAATAAAAAGATTCTTGTTTTCAAGAACTTGTCATTTGTATAGTTTTTTTAT
ATTGTAGTTGTTCTATTTTAATCAAATGTTAGCGTGATTTATATTTTTTTTCGCCTCGACATCATCTGCC
CAGATGCGAAGTTAAGTGCGCAGAAAGTAATATCATGCGTCAATCGTATGTGAATGCTGGTCGCTATACT
GCTGTCGATTCGATACTAACGCCGCCATCCAGTGTCGAAAACGAGCTCGAATTCGACAGGTTATCAGCAA
CAACACAGTCATATCCATTCTCAATTAGCTCTACCACAGTGTGTGAACCAATGTATCCAGCACCACCTGT
AACCAAAACAATTTTAGAAGTACTTTCACTTTGTAACTGAGCTGTCATTTATATTGAATTTTCAAAAATT
CTTACTTTTTTTTTGGATGGACGCAAAGAAGTTTAATAATCATATTACATGGCATTACCACCATATACAT
ATCCATATACATATCCATATCTAATCTTACTTATATGTTGTGGAAATGTAAAGAGCCCCATTATCTTAGC
CTAAAAAAACCTTCTCTTTGGAACTTTCAGTAATACGCTTAACTGCTCATTGCTATATTGAAGTACGGAT
TAGAAGCCGCCGAGCGGGTGACAGCCCTCCGAAGGAAGACTCTCCTCCGTGCGTCCTCGTCTTCACCGGT
CGCGTTCCTGAAACGCAGATGTGCCTCGCGCCGCACTGCTCCGAACAATAAAGATTCTACAATACTAGCT
TTTATGGTTATGAAGAGGAAAAATTGGCAGTAACCTGGCCCCACAAACCTTCAAATGAACGAATCAAATT
AACAACCATAGGATGATAATGCGATTAGTTTTTTAGCCTTATTTCTGGGGTAATTAATCAGCGAAGCGAT
GATTTTTGATCTATTAACAGATATATAAATGCAAAAACTGCATAACCACTTTAACTAATACTTTCAACAT
TTTCGGTTTGTATTACTTCTTATTCAAATGTAATAAAAGTATCAACAAAAAATTGTTAATATACCTCTAT
ACTTTAACGTCAAGGAGAAAAAACCCCGGATCCGGCCCCCTCGACTAGAAATAATTTTGTTTAACTTTAA
GAAGGAGATATAGCATGATGGAGGAGCCGCAGTCAGATCCTAGCGTCGAGCCCCCTCTGAGTCAGGAAAC
ATTTTCAGACCTATGGAAACTACTTCCTGAAAACAACGTTCTGTCCCCCTTGCCGTCCCAAGCAATGGAT
GATTTGATGCTGTCCCCGGACGATATTGAACAATGGTTCACTGAAGACCCAGGTCCAGATGAAGCTCCCA
GAATGCCAGAGGCTGCTCCCCCCGTGGCCCCTGCACCAGCAGCTCCTACACCGGCGGCCCCTGCACCAGC
CCCCTCCTGGCCCCTGTCATCTTCTGTCCCTTCCCAGAAAACCTACCAGGGCAGCTACGGTTTCCGTCTG
GGCTTCTTGCATTCTGGGACAGCCAAGTCTGCGACTTGCACGTACTCCCCTGCCCTCAACAAGATGTTTT
GCCAACTGGCCAAGACCTGCCCTGTGCAGCTGTGGGTTGATTCCACACCCCCGCCCGGCACCCGCGTCCG
CGCCATGGCCATCTACAAGCAGTCACAGCACATGACGGAGGTTGTGAGGCGCTGCCCCCACCATGAGCGC
TGCTCAGATAGCGATGGTCTGGCCCCTCCTCAGCATCTTATCCGAGTGGAAGGAAATTTGCGTGTGGAGT
ATTTGGATGACAGAAACACTTTTCGACATAGTGTGGTGGTGCCCTATGAGCCGCCTGAGGTTGGCTCTGA
CTGTACCACCATCCACTACAACTACATGTGTAACAGTTCCTGCATGGGCGGCATGAACCGGAGGCCCATC
CTCACCATCATCACACTGGAAGACTCCAGTGGTAATCTACTGGGACGGAACAGCTTTGAGGTGCGTGTTT
GTGCCTGTCCTGGGAGAGACCGGCGCACAGAGGAAGAGAATCTCCGCAAGAAAGGGGAGCCTCACCACGA
GCTGCCCCCAGGGAGCACTAAGCGAGCACTGCCCAACAACACCAGCTCCTCTCCCCAGCCAAAGAAGAAA
CCACTGGATGGAGAATATTTCACCCTTCAGATCCGTGGGCGTGAGCGCTTCGAGATGTTCCGAGAGCTGA
ATGAGGCCTTGGAACTCAAGGATGCCCAGGCTGGGAAGGAGCCAGGGGGGAGCAGGGCTCACTCCAGCCA
CCTGAAGTCCAAAAAGGGTCAGTCTACCTCCCGCCATAAAAAACTCATGTTCAAGACAGAAGGGCCTGAC
TCAGACTGACATTCTCCACTTCTTGTTCCCCACTGACAGCCTCCCACCCCCATCTCTCCCTCCCCTGCCA
TTTTGGGTTTCCCTTAATTAATTAAGGGGGATCCACTAGTGGCCTATGCGGCCGCGGATCTGCCGGTCTC
CCTATAGTGAGTCGTATTAATTTCGATAAGCCAGGTTAACCTGCATTAATGAATCGGCCAACGCGCGGGG
AGAGGCGGTTTGCGTATTGGGCGCTCTTCCGCTTCCTCGCTCACTGACTCGCTGCGCTCGGTCGTTCGGC
TGCGGCGAGCGGTATCAGCTCACTCAAAGGCGGTAATACGGTTATCCACAGAATCAGGGGATAACGCAGG
AAAGAACATGTGAGCAAAAGGCCAGCAAAAGGCCAGGAACCGTAAAAAGGCCGCGTTGCTGGCGTTTTTC
CATAGGCTCCGCCCCCCTGACGAGCATCACAAAAATCGACGCTCAAGTCAGAGGTGGCGAAACCCGACAG
GACTATAAAGATACCAGGCGTTTCCCCCTGGAAGCTCCCTCGTGCGCTCTCCTGTTCCGACCCTGCCGCT
TACCGGATACCTGTCCGCCTTTCTCCCTTCGGGAAGCGTGGCGCTTTCTCAATGCTCACGCTGTAGGTAT
CTCAGTTCGGTGTAGGTCGTTCGCTCCAAGCTGGGCTGTGTGCACGAACCCCCCGTTCAGCCCGACCGCT
GCGCCTTATCCGGTAACTATCGTCTTGAGTCCAACCCGGTAAGACACGACTTATCGCCACTGGCAGCAGC
CACTGGTAACAGGATTAGCAGAGCGAGGTATGTAGGCGGTGCTACAGAGTTCTTGAAGTGGTGGCCTAAC
TACGGCTACACTAGAAGGACAGTATTTGGTATCTGCGCTCTGCTGAAGCCAGTTACCTTCGGAAAAAGAG
TTGGTAGCTCTTGATCCGGCAAACAAACCACCGCTGGTAGCGGTGGTTTTTTTGTTTGCAAGCAGCAGAT
TACGCGCAGAAAAAAAGGATCTCAAGAAGATCCTTTGATCTTTTCTACGGGGTCTGACGCTCAGTGGAAC
GAAAACTCACGTTAAGGGATTTTGGTCATGAGATTATCAAAAAGGATCTTCACCTAGATCCTTTTAAATT
AAAAATGAAGTTTTAAATCAATCTAAAGTATATATGAGTAAACTTGGTCTGACAGTTACCAATGCTTAAT
CAGTGAGGCACCTATCTCAGCGATCTGTCTATTTCGTTCATCCATAGTTGCCTGACTCCCCGTCGTGTAG
ATAACTACGATACGGGAGGGCTTACCATCTGGCCCCAGTGCTGCAATGATACCGCGAGACCCACGCTCAC
CGGCTCCAGATTTATCAGCAATAAACCAGCCAGCCGGAAGGGCCGAGCGCAGAAGTGGTCCTGCAACTTT
ATCCGCCTCCATCCAGTCTATTAATTGTTGCCGGGAAGCTAGAGTAAGTAGTTCGCCAGTTAATAGTTTG
CGCAACGTTGTTGCCATTGCTACAGGCATCGTGGTGTCACGCTCGTCGTTTGGTATGGCTTCATTCAGCT
CCGGTTCCCAACGATCAAGGCGAGTTACATGATCCCCCATGTTGTGCAAAAAAGCGGTTAGCTCCTTCGG
TCCTCCGATCGTTGTCAGAAGTAAGTTGGCCGCAGTGTTATCACTCATGGTTATGGCAGCACTGCATAAT
TCTCTTACTGTCATGCCATCCGTAAGATGCTTTTCTGTGACTGGTGAGTACTCAACCAAGTCATTCTGAG
AATAGTGTATGCGGCGACCGAGTTGCTCTTGCCCGGCGTCAATACGGGATAATACCGCGCCACATAGCAG
AACTTTAAAAGTGCTCATCATTGGAAAACGTTCTTCGGGGCGAAAACTCTCAAGGATCTTACCGCTGTTG
AGATCCAGTTCGATGTAACCCACTCGTGCACCCAACTGATCTTCAGCATCTTTTACTTTCACCAGCGTTT
CTGGGTGAGCAAAAACAGGAAGGCAAAATGCCGCAAAAAAGGGAATAAGGGCGACACGGAAATGTTGAAT
ACTCATACTCTTCCTTTTTCAATATTATTGAAGCATTTATCAGGGTTATTGTCTCATGAGCGGATACATA
TTTGAATGTATTTAGAAAAATAAACAAATAGGGGTTCCGCGCACATTTCCCCGAAAAGTGCCACCTGACG
TCTAAGAAACCATTATTATCATGACATTAACCTATAAAAATAGGCGTATCACGAGGCCCTTTCGTCTCGC
GCGTTTCGGTGATGACGGTGAAAACCTCTGACACATGCAGCTCCCGGAGACGGTCACAGCTTGTCTGTAA
GCGGATGCCGGGAGCAGACAAGCCCGTCAGGGCGCGTCAGCGGGTGTTGGCGGGTGTCGGGGCTGGCTTA
ACTATGCGGCATCAGAGCAGATTGTACTGAGAGTGCACCATATGGACATATTGTCGTTAGAACGCGGCTA
CAATTAATACATAACCTTATGTATCATACACATACGATTTAGGTGACACTATA
Features (pLannotate 1.2.2; 13 found; start..end, strand, type, name):
    115..1471    +  gene           kanMX: yeast selectable marker conferring kanamycin resistance (Wach et al., 1994)
   1506..1628    -  CDS            UGE2 (fragment): UGE2_ARATH - Experimental evidence at protein level: Swiss-Prot protein existence level 1. Catalyzes the interconversion between UDP-glucose and UDP- galactose. Cooperates with UGE3 in pollen development and with UGE4 in cell wall carbohydrate biosynthesis and growth. From Arabidopsis thaliana (Mouse-ear cress).
   1670..2334    +  promoter       GAL1,10 promoter: GAL1 and GAL10 genes of S. cerevisiae; divergent inducible promoter, regulated by Gal4
   2366..2388    +  RBS            RBS: efficient ribosome binding site from bacteriophage T7 gene 10 (Olins and Rangwala, 1989)
   2398..3579    +  CDS            p53: human tumor suppressor protein that is often mutated in cancers; Homo sapiens TP53; responds to cellular stresses to regulate the expression of target genes
   3711..3729    -  promoter       T7 promoter: promoter for bacteriophage T7 RNA polymerase
   3751..3804    -  CDS            lacI (fragment): lac repressor; lacI; The lac repressor binds to the lac operator to inhibit transcription in E. coli. This inhibition can be relieved by adding lactose or isopropyl-β-D-thiogalactopyranoside (IPTG).
   3987..4575    -  rep_origin     ori: high-copy-number ColE1/pMB1/pBR322/pUC origin of replication
   4746..5606    -  CDS            AmpR: β-lactamase; bla; confers resistance to ampicillin, carbenicillin, and related antibiotics
   5607..5711    -  promoter       AmpR promoter: bla
   5806..5841    +  CDS            rop (fragment): Rop protein, which maintains plasmids at low copy number; rop
   5943..5994    +  misc_feature   bom (fragment): basis of mobility region from pBR322
   6057..2       +  promoter       SP6 promoter (across the origin): promoter for bacteriophage SP6 RNA polymerase
