[The description below was written by a language model from this plasmid's Addgene catalogue record and pLannotate feature annotations shown in this document.]
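Description:
pCORE-Kp53 is a 6,073-bp E. coli-propagated template plasmid built on the pFA6aKlURA3 backbone. It carries one of the CORE (COunterselectable REporter) cassettes used in the delitto perfetto method of oligonucleotide-directed mutagenesis in yeast. Although the catalogue lists it as a bacterial expression vector, in bacteria it simply serves as a source of the cassette. It is maintained through a high-copy ColE1/pUC-type origin and selected with ampicillin via the bla gene and its promoter. No yeast replication origin or centromere is annotated, which fits a cassette meant to be integrated into the yeast genome rather than kept episomally.

The cassette consists of two adjacent markers. The first is kanMX4, which gives G418 resistance in yeast and acts as the reporter for cassette insertion. The second is a human p53 cDNA carrying the V122A mutation, placed downstream of the galactose-inducible, Gal4-regulated GAL1,10 promoter. In the delitto perfetto scheme, this p53 variant provides the counterselectable function, with galactose-induced expression selecting against cells that still carry the cassette. Clones in which a targeting oligonucleotide or DNA fragment has replaced the cassette can therefore be recovered by growth on galactose and loss of G418 resistance. This avoids reliance on an auxotrophic counterselection marker such as URA3.

The remaining annotations include a T7 gene 10 ribosome binding site just upstream of p53, flanking T7 and SP6 promoters, and short fragments of lacI, rop, bom and a plant UGE2 match. These appear to be cloning remnants or incidental sequence matches rather than functional parts.
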