Addgene plasmid #72241: pCORE-Kp53
Purpose: Contains the CORE cassette with KanMX4 and human p53 gene markers
Depositing lab: Michael Resnick & Francesca Storici. Depositing organization: National Institute of Environmental Health Sciences (NIEHS). Publication: Delitto perfetto targeted mutagenesis in yeast with oligonucleotides. Storici F, Resnick MA. Genet Eng (N Y). 2003;25:189-207. PubMed 15260239.
Backbone
  Vector backbone: pFA6aKlURA3
  Vector type: Bacterial Expression
Growth in bacteria
  Bacterial resistance: Ampicillin, 100 μg/mL
  Growth temperature: 37°C
  Growth strain: DH5alpha
  Copy number: Unknown
Gene/Insert 1
  Gene/Insert name: p53 (alt name: cDNA of human p53 gene with the V122A mutation)
  Species: H. sapiens (human)
  Mutation: V122A mutation
  Entrez Gene: TP53 (a.k.a. BCC7, BMFS5, LFS1, P53, TRP53)
Gene/Insert 2
  Gene/Insert name: kanMX4 (alt name: provides resistance to G418)
Resource information
  A portion of this plasmid was derived from a plasmid made by: This plasmid was created by Francesca Storici.
Terms and licenses: Academic/Nonprofit Terms; Industry Terms: Not Available to Industry
Depositor comments: The Resnik and Storici Labs recommend reading the following review articles for more information on this plasmid: Storici and Resnick Method Enzymol 2006 PMID: 16793410 Stuckey et al., Meth. Mol. Biol. 2011 PMID: 21660695 Stuckey and Storici Methods Enzymol 2013 PMID: 24182920
How to cite: pCORE-Kp53 was a gift from Michael Resnick & Francesca Storici (Addgene plasmid # 72241 ; http://n2t.net/addgene:72241 ; RRID:Addgene_72241)
