>Addgene plasmid #72241 | pCORE-Kp53 | addgene partial sequence | sequence record 136107 | T7 5'-TAATACGACTCACTATAGGG-3'
GGATCCCCCTTAATTAATTAAGGGAAACCCAAAATGGCAGGGGAGGGAGAGATGGGGGTGGGAGGCTGTC
AGTGGGGAACAAGAAGTGGAGAATGTCAGTCTGAGTCAGGCCCTTCTGTCTTGAACATGAGTTTTTTATG
GCGGGAGGTAGACTGACCCTTTTTGGACTTCAGGTGGCTGGAGTGAGCCCTGCTCCCCCCTGGCTCCTTC
CCAGCCTGGGCATCCTTGAGTTCCAAGGCCTCATTCAGCTCTCGGAACATCTCGAAGCGCTCACGCCCAC
GGATCTGAAGGGTGAAATATTCTCCATCCAGTGGTTTCTTCTTTGGCTGGGGAGAGGAGCTGGTGTTGTT
GGGCAGTGCTCGCTTAGTGCTCCCTGGGGGCAGCTCGTGGTGAGGCTCCCCTTTCTTGCGGAGATTCTCT
TCCTCTGTGCGCCGGTCTCTCCCAGGACAGGCACAAACACGCACCTCAAAGCTGTTCCGTCCCAGTAGAT
TACCACTGGAGTCTTCCAGTGTGATGATGGTGAGGATGGGCCTCCGGTTCATGCCGCCCATGCAGGAACT
GTTACACATGTAGTTGTAGTGGATGGTGGTACAGTCAGAGCCAACCTCAGGCGGCTCATAGGGCACCACC
ACACTATGTCGAAAAGTGTTTCTGTCATCCAAATACTCCACACGCAAATTTCCTTCCACTCGGATAAGAT
GCTGAGGAGGGGCCAGACCATCGCTATCTGAGCAGCGCTCATGGTGGGGGCAGCGCCTCACAACCTCCGT
CATGTGCTGTGACTGCTTGTAGATGGCCATGGCGCGGACGCGGGTGCCGGGCGGGGGTGTGGAATCAACC
CACAGCTGCACAGGGCAGGTCTTGGCCAGTTGGCAAAACATCTTGTTGAGGGCAGGGGAGTACGTGCAAG
TCGCAGACTTGGCTGTCCCAGAATGCAAGAAGCCCAGACGGAAACCGTAGCTGCCCTGGTAGGTTTTCTG
GGAAGGGACAGAAGATGACAGGGGCCAGGAGGGGGCTGGTGCAGGGGCCGCCGGTGTAGGAGCTGCTGGT
GCAGGG
