>Addgene plasmid #72241 | pCORE-Kp53 | addgene partial sequence | sequence record 136108 | SP6 5'-ATTTAGGTGACACTATAG-3'
GCTGCAGGTCGACGGATCCCCGGGTTAATTAAGGCGCGCCAGATCTGTTTAGCTTGCCTCGTCCCCGCCG
GGTCACCCGGCCAGCGACATGGAGGCCCAGAATACCCTCCTTGACAGTCTTGACGTGCGCAGCTCAGGGG
CATGATGTGACTGTCGCCCGTACATTTAGCCCATACATCCCCATGTATAATCATTTGCATCCATACATTT
TGATGGCCGCACGGCGCGAAGCAAAAATTACGGCTCCTCGCTGCAGACCTGCGAGCAGGGAAACGCTCCC
CTCACAGACGCGTTGAATTGTCCCCACGCCGCGCCCCTGTAGAGAAATATAAAAGGTTAGGATTTGCCAC
TGAGGTTCTTCTTTCATATACTTCCTTTTAAAATCTTGCTAGGATACAGTTCTCACATCACATCCGAACA
TAAACAACCATGGGTAAGGAAAAGACTCACGTTTCGAGGCCGCGATTAAATTCCAACATGGATGCTGATT
TATATGGGTATAAATGGGCTCGCGATAATGTCGGGCAATCAGGTGCGACAATCTATCGATTGTATGGGAA
GCCCGATGCGCCAGAGTTGTTTCTGAAACATGGCAAAGGTAGCGTTGCCAATGATGTTACAGATGAGATG
GTCAGACTAAACTGGCTGACGGAATTTATGCCTCTTCCGACCATCAAGCATTTTATCCGTACTCCTGATG
ATGCATGGTTACTCACCACTGCGATCCCCGGCAAAACAGCATTCCAGGTATTAGAAGAATATCCTGATTC
AGGTGAAAATATTGTTGATGCGCTGGCAGTGTTCCTGCGCCGGTTGCATTCGATTCCTGTTTGTAATTGT
CCTTTTAACAGCGATCGCGTATTTCGTCTCGCTCAGGCGCAATCACGAATGAATAACGGTTTGGTTGATG
CGAGTGATTTTGATGACGAGCGTAATGGCTGGCCTGTTGAACAAGTCTGGAAAGAAATGCATAAGCTTTT
GCCATTCTCACCGGATTCAGTCGTCACTCATGGTGATTTCTCACTTGATAACCTTATTTTTGACGAGGGG
AAATTAATAGGTTGTATTGATGTTGGACGAGTCGGAATCGCAGACCGATACCA
